Addgene plasmid #194165: pcDNA3.1_ZKSCAN1_Tau10-12V337M
Purpose: Insert contains intronic ZKSCAN1 Alu repeat elements flanked by tau cDNA exons 10-12 with FTLD-Tau V337M mutation. Expresses the tau circRNA 12-->10 V337M with 3X flag tag in exon 10.
Depositing lab: Stefan Stamm. Depositing organization: University of Kentucky. Publication: RNA editing of microtubule-associated protein tau circular RNAs promotes their translation and tau tangle formation. Welden JR, Margvelani G, Arizaca Maquera KA, Gudlavalleti B, Miranda Sardon SC, Campos AR, Robil N, Lee DC, Hernandez AG, Wang WX, Di J, de la Grange P, Nelson PT, Stamm S. Nucleic Acids Res. 2022 Dec 9;50(22):12979-12996. doi: 10.1093/nar/gkac1129. PubMed 36533443.
Backbone
  Vector backbone: pcDNA3.1
  Total vector size (bp): 7005
  Vector type: Mammalian Expression
Growth in bacteria
  Bacterial resistance: Ampicillin, 100 μg/mL
  Growth temperature: 37°C
  Growth strain: NEB Stable
  Copy number: Unknown
Gene/Insert
  Gene/Insert name: Microtubule-associated protein tau 10-12 V337M (alt name: MAPT 10-12VM)
  Species: H. sapiens (human)
  Mutation: Changed Valine 337 to Methinonine
Terms and licenses: Academic/Nonprofit Terms; Industry Terms: Not Available to Industry
How to cite: pcDNA3.1_ZKSCAN1_Tau10-12V337M was a gift from Stefan Stamm (Addgene plasmid # 194165 ; http://n2t.net/addgene:194165 ; RRID:Addgene_194165)
