[The description below was written by a language model from this plasmid's Addgene catalogue record and pLannotate feature annotations shown in this document.]
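Description:
pcDNA3.1_ZKSCAN1_Tau10-12V337M is a 7,005 bp mammalian expression plasmid built on pcDNA3.1 and designed to produce a circular RNA from the human microtubule-associated protein tau (MAPT) gene. It is propagated in E. coli through a high-copy ColE1/pUC-type origin with ampicillin selection from the AmpR (β-lactamase) cassette. It also carries the standard pcDNA3.1 f1 origin and an SV40 promoter-driven neomycin phosphotransferase gene with an SV40 poly(A) signal, which can serve for G418 selection of transfected mammalian cells.

The expression unit is driven by the CMV immediate early enhancer and promoter, followed by a T7 promoter, and ends at the bGH polyadenylation signal. Between these lies tau cDNA spanning exons 10 to 12, with a 3xFLAG epitope placed in exon 10 and the frontotemporal lobar degeneration-associated V337M substitution (valine 337 to methionine). This segment sits within intronic ZKSCAN1 sequence containing Alu repeats. In the feature table, paired hits labelled C9orf85 in opposite orientations lie on either side of the tau segment. These, along with the short C14orf178 and GFP11 fragment calls, are most likely automated annotation matches to the repeat-containing intronic sequence rather than real coding features. Inverted complementary Alu elements base-pair in the pre-mRNA, bringing the downstream splice donor close to the upstream acceptor. This promotes back-splicing of exon 12 to exon 10, which yields the tau circRNA 12→10.

The construct is used to express the V337M mutant tau circular RNA in transfected mammalian cells, and the FLAG tag allows detection of any protein translated from the circle. The associated work concerned translation of tau circRNAs, RNA editing and tau tangle formation.
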