Features (pLannotate 1.2.2; 25 found; start..end, strand, type, name):
     28..80      -  misc_feature   bom (fragment): basis of mobility region from pBR322
    235..614     +  enhancer       CMV enhancer: human cytomegalovirus immediate early enhancer
    615..818     +  promoter       CMV promoter: human cytomegalovirus (CMV) immediate early promoter
    814..847     +  LTR            5' LTR (truncated) (fragment): truncated 5' long terminal repeat (LTR) from HIV-1
    863..881     +  promoter       T7 promoter: promoter for bacteriophage T7 RNA polymerase
   1034..1231    +  CDS            C9orf85 (fragment): CI085_HUMAN - Experimental evidence at protein level: Swiss-Prot protein existence level 1. From Homo sapiens (Human).
   1420..1485    +  CDS            3xFLAG: three tandem FLAG® epitope tags, followed by an enterokinase cleavage site
   1495..1698    +  CDS            MAPT (fragment): TAU_SPECI - Experimental evidence at protein level: Swiss-Prot protein existence level 1. Promotes microtubule assembly and stability, and might be involved in the establishment and maintenance of neuronal polarity. The C-terminus binds axonal microtubules while the N-terminus binds neural plasma membrane components, suggesting that tau functions as a linker protein between both. Axonal polarity is predetermined by tau localization (in the neuronal cell) in the domain of the cell body defined by the centrosome. The short isoforms allow plasticity of the cytoskeleton whereas the longer isoforms
   1909..1992    -  CDS            C14orf178 (fragment): CN178_HUMAN - Experimental evidence at transcript level: Swiss-Prot protein existence level 2. From Homo sapiens (Human).
   2088..2104    -  CDS            GFP11x7 (fragment): seven tandem copies of the 11th β-strand of superfolder GFP each GFP11 associates with GFP(1-10), consisting of the first 10 β-strands, to reconstitute fluorescent GFP (Kamiyama et al., 2016)
   2149..2343    -  CDS            C9orf85 (fragment): CI085_HUMAN - Experimental evidence at protein level: Swiss-Prot protein existence level 1. From Homo sapiens (Human).
   2602..2826    +  polyA_signal   bGH poly(A) signal: bovine growth hormone polyadenylation signal
   2830..2851    +  promoter       SV40 promoter (fragment): SV40 enhancer and early promoter
   2872..3300    +  rep_origin     f1 ori (sequence partly withheld): f1 bacteriophage origin of replication; arrow indicates direction of (+) strand synthesis
   3314..3643    +  promoter       SV40 promoter: SV40 enhancer and early promoter
   3710..4501    +  CDS            neo: KKA2_KLEPN - Also known as kan, nptII. Experimental evidence at protein level: Swiss-Prot protein existence level 1. Resistance to kanamycin, neomycin, paromomycin, ribostamycin, butirosin and gentamicin B. From Klebsiella pneumoniae.
   4525..4683    +  CDS            ble (fragment): BLE_KLEPN - Experimental evidence at protein level: Swiss-Prot protein existence level 1. Binding protein with a strong affinity to the bleomycin family of antibiotics. Binds to CL990; an antimitotic-antibiotic compound. From Klebsiella pneumoniae.
   4678..4799    +  polyA_signal   SV40 poly(A) signal: SV40 polyadenylation signal
   4872..4888    -  protein_bind   lac operator: The lac repressor binds to the lac operator to inhibit transcription in E. coli. This inhibition can be relieved by adding lactose or isopropyl-β-D-thiogalactopyranoside (IPTG). lac repressor encoded by lacI
   4896..4926    -  promoter       lac promoter: promoter for the E. coli lac operon
   4941..4962    -  protein_bind   CAP binding site: CAP binding activates transcription in the presence of cAMP. E. coli catabolite activator protein
   4975..5067    -  CDS            lacI (fragment): lac repressor; lacI; The lac repressor binds to the lac operator to inhibit transcription in E. coli. This inhibition can be relieved by adding lactose or isopropyl-β-D-thiogalactopyranoside (IPTG).
   5250..5838    -  rep_origin     ori: high-copy-number ColE1/pMB1/pBR322/pUC origin of replication
   6009..6869    -  CDS            AmpR: β-lactamase; bla; confers resistance to ampicillin, carbenicillin, and related antibiotics
   6870..6974    -  promoter       AmpR promoter: bla
>Addgene plasmid #194165 | pcDNA3.1_ZKSCAN1_Tau10-12V337M | addgene full sequence | sequence record 381806 | Addgene NGS Result
GACGGATCGGGAGATCTCCCGATCCCCTATGGTGCACTCTCAGTACAATCTGCTCTGATGCCGCATAGTT
AAGCCAGTATCTGCTCCCTGCTTGTGTGTTGGAGGTCGCTGAGTAGTGCGCGAGCAAAATTTAAGCTACA
ACAAGGCAAGGCTTGACCGACAATTGCATGAAGAATCTGCTTAGGGTTAGGCGTTTTGCGCTGCTTCGCG
ATGTACGGGCCAGATATACGCGTTGACATTGATTATTGACTAGTTATTAATAGTAATCAATTACGGGGTC
ATTAGTTCATAGCCCATATATGGAGTTCCGCGTTACATAACTTACGGTAAATGGCCCGCCTGGCTGACCG
CCCAACGACCCCCGCCCATTGACGTCAATAATGACGTATGTTCCCATAGTAACGCCAATAGGGACTTTCC
ATTGACGTCAATGGGTGGAGTATTTACGGTAAACTGCCCACTTGGCAGTACATCAAGTGTATCATATGCC
AAGTACGCCCCCTATTGACGTCAATGACGGTAAATGGCCCGCCTGGCATTATGCCCAGTACATGACCTTA
TGGGACTTTCCTACTTGGCAGTACATCTACGTATTAGTCATCGCTATTACCATGGTGATGCGGTTTTGGC
AGTACATCAATGGGCGTGGATAGCGGTTTGACTCACGGGGATTTCCAAGTCTCCACCCCATTGACGTCAA
TGGGAGTTTGTTTTGGCACCAAAATCAACGGGACTTTCCAAAATGTCGTAACAACTCCGCCCCATTGACG
CAAATGGGCGGTAGGCGTGTACGGTGGGAGGTCTATATAAGCAGAGCTCTCTGGCTAACTAGAGAACCCA
CTGCTTACTGGCTTATCGAAATTAATACGACTCACTATAGGGAGACCCAAGCTGGCTAGCGTTTAAACTT
AAGCTTGGTACCGAGCTCGGATCCACTAGTCCAGTGTGGTGGAATTCAGTGACAGTGGAGATTGTACAGT
TTTTTCCTCGATTTGTCAGGATTTTTTTTTTTTGACGGAGTTTAACTTCTTGTCTCCCAGGTAGGAAGTG
CAGTGGCGTAATCTCGGCTCACTACAACCTCCACCTCCTGGGTTCAAGCGTTTCTCCTGCCTCAGCTTTC
CGAGTAGCTGGGATTACAGGCGCCTGCCACCATGCCCTGCTGACTTTTGTATTTTTAGTAGAGACGGGGT
TTCACCATGTTGGCCAGGCTGGTCTTGAACTCCTGACCGCAGGCGATTGGCCTGCCTCGGCCTCCCAAAG
TGCTGAGATTACAGGCGTGAGCCACCACCCCCGGCCTCAGGAGCGTTCTGATAGTGCCTCGATGTGCTGC
CTCCTATAAAGTGTTAGCAGCACAGATCACTTTTTGTAAAGGTACGTACTAATGACTTTTTTTTTATACT
TCAGGTGCAGATAATTAATGACTACAAAGACCATGACGGTGATTATAAAGATCATGACATCGATTACAAG
GATGACGATGACAAGAAGAAGCTGGATCTTAGCAACGTCCAGTCCAAGTGTGGCTCAAAGGATAATATCA
AACACGTCCCGGGAGGCGGCAGTGTGCAAATAGTCTACAAACCAGTTGACCTGAGCAAGGTGACCTCCAA
GTGTGGCTCATTAGGCAACATCCATCATAAACCAGGAGGTGGCCAGATGGAAGTAAAATCTGAGAAGCTT
GACTTCAAGGACAGAGTCCAGTCGAAGATTGGGTCCCTGGACAATATCACCCACGTCCCTGGCGGAGGAA
ATAAAAAGGTAAGAAGCAAGGTTTCATTTAGGGGAAGGGAAATGATTCAGGACGAGAGTCTTTGTGCTGC
TGAGTGCCTGTGATGAAGAAGCATGTTAGTCCTGGGCAACGTAGCGAGACCCCATCTCTACAAAAAATAG
AAAAATTAGCCAGGTATAGTGGCGCACACCTGTGATTCCAGCTACGCAGGAGGCTGAGGTGGGAGGATTG
CTTGAGCCCAGGAGGTTGAGGCTGCAGTGAGCTGGAATCATGCCACTACTCCAACCTGGGCAACACAGCA
AGGACCCTGTCTCAAAAGCTACTTACAGAAAAGAATTAGGCTCGGCACGGTAGCTCACACCTGTAATCCC
AGCACTTTGGGAGGCTGAGGCGGGCAGATCACTTGAGGTCAGGAGTTTGAGACCAGCCTGGCCAACATGG
TGAAACCTTGTCTCTACTAAAAATATGAAAATTAGCCAGGCATGGTGGCACATTCCTGTAATCCCAGCTA
CTCGGGAGGCTGAGGCAGGAGAATCACTTGAACCCAGGAGGTGGAGGTTGCAGTAAGCCGAGATCGTACC
ACTGTGCTCTAGCCTTGGTGACAGAGCGAGACTGTCTTAAAAAAAAAAAAAAAAAAAGAATTAATTAAAA
ATTTAAAAAAAAATGAAAAAAAGCTGCATGCTTGTTTTTTGTTTTTAGTTATTCTACATTGTTGTCATTA
TTACCAAATATTGGGGAAAATACAACTTACAGACCAATCTCAGGAGTTAAATGTTACTACGAAGGCAAAT
GAACTATGCGTAATGAACCTGGTAGGCATTAGCGGCCGCTCGAGTCTAGAGGGCCCGTTTAAACCCGCTG
ATCAGCCTCGACTGTGCCTTCTAGTTGCCAGCCATCTGTTGTTTGCCCCTCCCCCGTGCCTTCCTTGACC
CTGGAAGGTGCCACTCCCACTGTCCTTTCCTAATAAAATGAGGAAATTGCATCGCATTGTCTGAGTAGGT
GTCATTCTATTCTGGGGGGTGGGGTGGGGCAGGACAGCAAGGGGGAGGATTGGGAAGACAATAGCAGGCA
TGCTGGGGATGCGGTGGGCTCTATGGCTTCTGAGGCGGAAAGAACCAGCTGGGGCTCTAGGGGGTATCCC
C
[124 nt withheld, positions 2872-2995]
C
[91 nt withheld, positions 2997-3087]
A
[49 nt withheld, positions 3089-3137]
CCTTTGACGTTGGAGTCCACGTTCTTT
[37 nt withheld, positions 3165-3201]
ACCCTATCTCGGTCTATTCTTTTGATTTATAAGGGATTTTGCCGATTTCGGCCTATTGGTTAAAAAATGA
GCTGATTTAACAAAAATTTAACGCGAATTAATTCTGTGGAATGTGTGTCAGTTAGGGTGTGGAAAGTCCC
CAGGCTCCCCAGCAGGCAGAAGTATGCAAAGCATGCATCTCAATTAGTCAGCAACCAGGTGTGGAAAGTC
CCCAGGCTCCCCAGCAGGCAGAAGTATGCAAAGCATGCATCTCAATTAGTCAGCAACCATAGTCCCGCCC
CTAACTCCGCCCATCCCGCCCCTAACTCCGCCCAGTTCCGCCCATTCTCCGCCCCATGGCTGACTAATTT
TTTTTATTTATGCAGAGGCCGAGGCCGCCTCTGCCTCTGAGCTATTCCAGAAGTAGTGAGGAGGCTTTTT
TGGAGGCCTAGGCTTTTGCAAAAAGCTCCCGGGAGCTTGTATATCCATTTTCGGATCTGATCAAGAGACA
GGATGAGGATCGTTTCGCATGATTGAACAAGATGGATTGCACGCAGGTTCTCCGGCCGCTTGGGTGGAGA
GGCTATTCGGCTATGACTGGGCACAACAGACAATCGGCTGCTCTGATGCCGCCGTGTTCCGGCTGTCAGC
GCAGGGGCGCCCGGTTCTTTTTGTCAAGACCGACCTGTCCGGTGCCCTGAATGAACTGCAGGACGAGGCA
GCGCGGCTATCGTGGCTGGCCACGACGGGCGTTCCTTGCGCAGCTGTGCTCGACGTTGTCACTGAAGCGG
GAAGGGACTGGCTGCTATTGGGCGAAGTGCCGGGGCAGGATCTCCTGTCATCTCACCTTGCTCCTGCCGA
GAAAGTATCCATCATGGCTGATGCAATGCGGCGGCTGCATACGCTTGATCCGGCTACCTGCCCATTCGAC
CACCAAGCGAAACATCGCATCGAGCGAGCACGTACTCGGATGGAAGCCGGTCTTGTCGATCAGGATGATC
TGGACGAAGAGCATCAGGGGCTCGCGCCAGCCGAACTGTTCGCCAGGCTCAAGGCGCGCATGCCCGACGG
CGAGGATCTCGTCGTGACCCATGGCGATGCCTGCTTGCCGAATATCATGGTGGAAAATGGCCGCTTTTCT
GGATTCATCGACTGTGGCCGGCTGGGTGTGGCGGACCGCTATCAGGACATAGCGTTGGCTACCCGTGATA
TTGCTGAAGAGCTTGGCGGCGAATGGGCTGACCGCTTCCTCGTGCTTTACGGTATCGCCGCTCCCGATTC
GCAGCGCATCGCCTTCTATCGCCTTCTTGACGAGTTCTTCTGAGCGGGACTCTGGGGTTCGAAATGACCG
ACCAAGCGACGCCCAACCTGCCATCACGAGATTTCGATTCCACCGCCGCCTTCTATGAAAGGTTGGGCTT
CGGAATCGTTTTCCGGGACGCCGGCTGGATGATCCTCCAGCGCGGGGATCTCATGCTGGAGTTCTTCGCC
CACCCCAACTTGTTTATTGCAGCTTATAATGGTTACAAATAAAGCAATAGCATCACAAATTTCACAAATA
AAGCATTTTTTTCACTGCATTCTAGTTGTGGTTTGTCCAAACTCATCAATGTATCTTATCATGTCTGTAT
ACCGTCGACCTCTAGCTAGAGCTTGGCGTAATCATGGTCATAGCTGTTTCCTGTGTGAAATTGTTATCCG
CTCACAATTCCACACAACATACGAGCCGGAAGCATAAAGTGTAAAGCCTGGGGTGCCTAATGAGTGAGCT
AACTCACATTAATTGCGTTGCGCTCACTGCCCGCTTTCCAGTCGGGAAACCTGTCGTGCCAGCTGCATTA
ATGAATCGGCCAACGCGCGGGGAGAGGCGGTTTGCGTATTGGGCGCTCTTCCGCTTCCTCGCTCACTGAC
TCGCTGCGCTCGGTCGTTCGGCTGCGGCGAGCGGTATCAGCTCACTCAAAGGCGGTAATACGGTTATCCA
CAGAATCAGGGGATAACGCAGGAAAGAACATGTGAGCAAAAGGCCAGCAAAAGGCCAGGAACCGTAAAAA
GGCCGCGTTGCTGGCGTTTTTCCATAGGCTCCGCCCCCCTGACGAGCATCACAAAAATCGACGCTCAAGT
CAGAGGTGGCGAAACCCGACAGGACTATAAAGATACCAGGCGTTTCCCCCTGGAAGCTCCCTCGTGCGCT
CTCCTGTTCCGACCCTGCCGCTTACCGGATACCTGTCCGCCTTTCTCCCTTCGGGAAGCGTGGCGCTTTC
TCATAGCTCACGCTGTAGGTATCTCAGTTCGGTGTAGGTCGTTCGCTCCAAGCTGGGCTGTGTGCACGAA
CCCCCCGTTCAGCCCGACCGCTGCGCCTTATCCGGTAACTATCGTCTTGAGTCCAACCCGGTAAGACACG
ACTTATCGCCACTGGCAGCAGCCACTGGTAACAGGATTAGCAGAGCGAGGTATGTAGGCGGTGCTACAGA
GTTCTTGAAGTGGTGGCCTAACTACGGCTACACTAGAAGAACAGTATTTGGTATCTGCGCTCTGCTGAAG
CCAGTTACCTTCGGAAAAAGAGTTGGTAGCTCTTGATCCGGCAAACAAACCACCGCTGGTAGCGGTGGTT
TTTTTGTTTGCAAGCAGCAGATTACGCGCAGAAAAAAAGGATCTCAAGAAGATCCTTTGATCTTTTCTAC
GGGGTCTGACGCTCAGTGGAACGAAAACTCACGTTAAGGGATTTTGGTCATGAGATTATCAAAAAGGATC
TTCACCTAGATCCTTTTAAATTAAAAATGAAGTTTTAAATCAATCTAAAGTATATATGAGTAAACTTGGT
CTGACAGTTACCAATGCTTAATCAGTGAGGCACCTATCTCAGCGATCTGTCTATTTCGTTCATCCATAGT
TGCCTGACTCCCCGTCGTGTAGATAACTACGATACGGGAGGGCTTACCATCTGGCCCCAGTGCTGCAATG
ATACCGCGAGACCCACGCTCACCGGCTCCAGATTTATCAGCAATAAACCAGCCAGCCGGAAGGGCCGAGC
GCAGAAGTGGTCCTGCAACTTTATCCGCCTCCATCCAGTCTATTAATTGTTGCCGGGAAGCTAGAGTAAG
TAGTTCGCCAGTTAATAGTTTGCGCAACGTTGTTGCCATTGCTACAGGCATCGTGGTGTCACGCTCGTCG
TTTGGTATGGCTTCATTCAGCTCCGGTTCCCAACGATCAAGGCGAGTTACATGATCCCCCATGTTGTGCA
AAAAAGCGGTTAGCTCCTTCGGTCCTCCGATCGTTGTCAGAAGTAAGTTGGCCGCAGTGTTATCACTCAT
GGTTATGGCAGCACTGCATAATTCTCTTACTGTCATGCCATCCGTAAGATGCTTTTCTGTGACTGGTGAG
TACTCAACCAAGTCATTCTGAGAATAGTGTATGCGGCGACCGAGTTGCTCTTGCCCGGCGTCAATACGGG
ATAATACCGCGCCACATAGCAGAACTTTAAAAGTGCTCATCATTGGAAAACGTTCTTCGGGGCGAAAACT
CTCAAGGATCTTACCGCTGTTGAGATCCAGTTCGATGTAACCCACTCGTGCACCCAACTGATCTTCAGCA
TCTTTTACTTTCACCAGCGTTTCTGGGTGAGCAAAAACAGGAAGGCAAAATGCCGCAAAAAAGGGAATAA
GGGCGACACGGAAATGTTGAATACTCATACTCTTCCTTTTTCAATATTATTGAAGCATTTATCAGGGTTA
TTGTCTCATGAGCGGATACATATTTGAATGTATTTAGAAAAATAAACAAATAGGGGTTCCGCGCACATTT
CCCCGAAAAGTGCCACCTGACGTC
