>Addgene plasmid #194165 | pcDNA3.1_ZKSCAN1_Tau10-12V337M | depositor partial sequence | sequence record 376879 | zkscan1 tau 10-12 V337M insert
GAATTCAGTGACAGTGGAGATTGTACAGTTTTTTCCTCGATTTGTCAGGATTTTTTTTTTTTGACGGAGT
TTAACTTCTTGTCTCCCAGGTAGGAAGTGCAGTGGCGTAATCTCGGCTCACTACAACCTCCACCTCCTGG
GTTCAAGCGTTTCTCCTGCCTCAGCTTTCCGAGTAGCTGGGATTACAGGCGCCTGCCACCATGCCCTGCT
GACTTTTGTATTTTTAGTAGAGACGGGGTTTCACCATGTTGGCCAGGCTGGTCTTGAACTCCTGACCGCA
GGCGATTGGCCTGCCTCGGCCTCCCAAAGTGCTGAGATTACAGGCGTGAGCCACCACCCCCGGCCTCAGG
AGCGTTCTGATAGTGCCTCGATGTGCTGCCTCCTATAAAGTGTTAGCAGCACAGATCACTTTTTGTAAAG
GTACGTACTAATGACTTTTTTTTTATACTTCAGGTGCAGATAATTAATGACTACAAAGACCATGACGGTG
ATTATAAAGATCATGACATCGATTACAAGGATGACGATGACAAGAAGAAGCTGGATCTTAGCAACGTCCA
GTCCAAGTGTGGCTCAAAGGATAATATCAAACACGTCCCGGGAGGCGGCAGTGTGCAAATAGTCTACAAA
CCAGTTGACCTGAGCAAGGTGACCTCCAAGTGTGGCTCATTAGGCAACATCCATCATAAACCAGGAGGTG
GCCAGATGGAAGTAAAATCTGAGAAGCTTGACTTCAAGGACAGAGTCCAGTCGAAGATTGGGTCCCTGGA
CAATATCACCCACGTCCCTGGCGGAGGAAATAAAAAGGTAAGAAGCAAGGTTTCATTTAGGGGAAGGGAA
ATGATTCAGGACGAGAGTCTTTGTGCTGCTGAGTGCCTGTGATGAAGAAGCATGTTAGTCCTGGGCAACG
TAGCGAGACCCCATCTCTACAAAAAATAGAAAAATTAGCCAGGTATAGTGGCGCACACCTGTGATTCCAG
CTACGCAGGAGGCTGAGGTGGGAGGATTGCTTGAGCCCAGGAGGTTGAGGCTGCAGTGAGCTGTAATCAT
GCCACTACTCCAACCTGGGCAACACAGCAAGGACCCTGTCTCAAAAGCTACTTACAGAAAAGAATTAGGC
TCGGCACGGTAGCTCACACCTGTAATCCCAGCACTTTGGGAGGCTGAGGCGGGCAGATCACTTGAGGTCA
GGAGTTTGAGACCAGCCTGGCCAACATGGTGAAACCTTGTCTCTACTAAAAATATGAAAATTAGCCAGGC
ATGGTGGCACATTCCTGTAATCCCAGCTACTCGGGAGGCTGAGGCAGGAGAATCACTTGAACCCAGGAGG
TGGAGGTTGCAGTAAGCCGAGATCGTACCACTGTGCTCTAGCCTTGGTGACAGAGCGAGACTGTCTTAAA
AAAAAAAAAAAAAAAAAAAGAATTAATTAAAAATTTAAAAAAAAATGAAAAAAAGCTGCATGCTTGTTTT
TTGTTTTTAGTTATTCTACATTGTTGTCATTATTACCAAATATTGGGGAAAATACAACTTACAGACCAAT
CTCAGGAGTTAAATGTTACTACGAAGGCAAATGAACTATGCGTAATGAACCTGGTAGGCATTAGCGGCCG
CTCGAGTCTAGAGGGCCCGTTTAAACCCGCTGATCAGCCT
